>Addgene plasmid #132682 | pENN.AAV.CB7.CI.PM20D1-flag.WPRE.rBG | addgene full sequence | sequence record 263712 | Addgene NGS Result
CTGCGCGCTCGCTCGCTCACTGAGGCCGCCCGGGCAAAGCCCGGGCGTCGGGCGACCTTTGGTCGCCCGG
CCTCAGTGAGCGAGCGAGCGCGCAGAGAGGGAGTGGCCAACTCCATCACTAGGGGTTCCTTGTAGTTAAT
GATTAACCCGCCATGCTACTTATCTACCAGGGTAATGGGGATCCTCTAGAACTATAGCTAGTCGACATTG
ATTATTGACTAGTTATTAATAGTAATCAATTACGGGGTCATTAGTTCATAGCCCATATATGGAGTTCCGC
GTTACATAACTTACGGTAAATGGCCCGCCTGGCTGACCGCCCAACGACCCCCGCCCATTGACGTCAATAA
TGACGTATGTTCCCATAGTAACGCCAATAGGGACTTTCCATTGACGTCAATGGGTGGAGTATTTACGGTA
AACTGCCCACTTGGCAGTACATCAAGTGTATCATATGCCAAGTACGCCCCCTATTGACGTCAATGACGGT
AAATGGCCCGCCTGGCATTATGCCCAGTACATGACCTTATGGGACTTTCCTACTTGGCAGTACATCTACG
TATTAGTCATCGCTATTACCATGGTCGAGGTGAGCCCCACGTTCTGCTTCACTCTCCCCATCTCCCCCCC
CTCCCCACCCCCAATTTTGTATTTATTTATTTTTTAATTATTTTGTGCAGCGATGGGGGCGGGGGGGGGG
GGGGGGCGCGCGCCAGGCGGGGCGGGGCGGGGCGAGGGGCGGGGCGGGGCGAGGCGGAGAGGTGCGGCGG
CAGCCAATCAGAGCGGCGCGCTCCGAAAGTTTCCTTTTATGGCGAGGCGGCGGCGGCGGCGGCCCTATAA
AAAGCGAAGCGCGCGGCGGGCGGGAGTCGCTGCGCGCTGCCTTCGCCCCGTGCCCCGCTCCGCCGCCGCC
TCGCGCCGCCCGCCCCGGCTCTGACTGACCGCGTTACTCCCACAGGTGAGCGGGCGGGACGGCCCTTCTC
CTCCGGGCTGTAATTAGCGCTTGGTTTAATGACGGCTTGTTTCTTTTCTGTGGCTGCGTGAAAGCCTTGA
GGGGCTCCGGGAGGGCCCTTTGTGCGGGGGGAGCGGCTCGGGGGGTGCGTGCGTGTGTGTGTGCGTGGGG
AGCGCCGCGTGCGGCTCCGCGCTGCCCGGCGGCTGTGAGCGCTGCGGGCGCGGCGCGGGGCTTTGTGCGC
TCCGCAGTGTGCGCGAGGGGAGCGCGGCCGGGGGCGGTGCCCCGCGGTGCGGGGGGGGCTGCGAGGGGAA
CAAAGGCTGCGTGCGGGGTGTGTGCGTGGGGGGGTGAGCAGGGGGTGTGGGCGCGTCGGTCGGGCTGCAA
CCCCCCCTGCACCCCCCTCCCCGAGTTGCTGAGCACGGCCCGGCTTCGGGTGCGGGGCTCCGTACGGGGC
GTGGCGCGGGGCTCGCCGTGCCGGGCGGGGGGTGGCGGCAGGTGGGGGTGCCGGGCGGGGCGGGGCCGCC
TCGGGCCGGGGAGGGCTCGGGGGAGGGGCGCGGCGGCCCCCGGAGCGCCGGCGGCTGTCGAGGCGCGGCG
AGCCGCAGCCATTGCCTTTTATGGTAATCGTGCGAGAGGGCGCAGGGACTTCCTTTGTCCCAAATCTGTG
CGGAGCCGAAATCTGGGAGGCGCCGCCGCACCCCCTCTAGCGGGCGCGGGGCGAAGCGGTGCGGCGCCGG
CAGGAAGGAAATGGGCGGGGAGGGCCTTCGTGCGTCGCCGCGCCGCCGTCCCCTTCTCCCTCTCCAGCCT
CGGGGCTGTCCGCGGGGGGACGGCTGCCTTCGGGGGGGACGGGGCAGGGCGGGGTTCGGCTTCTGGCGTG
TGACCGGCGGCTCTAGAGCCTCTGCTAACCATGTTCATGCCTTCTTCTTTTTCCTACAGCTCCTGGGCAA
CGTGCTGGTTATTGTGCTGTCTCATCATTTTGGCAAAGAATTCTGCAGGCCACCATGGCTGAGCTACTTG
CTAGCTTGCCCGCCTGGGCAGCTGTGCTCCTTCTCTTTTTCGCTACGGTCTCCGGATCCACTGGCCCTAG
AAGCAGGGAAAATCGGGGGGCGTCCCGGATCCCTTCCCAGTTCAGCGAGGAGGAGCGTGTCGCTATAAAA
GAGGCGCTGAAAGGTGCCATCCAGATTCCCACAGTGTCTTTCAGCCACGAGGAATCCAACACCACAGCCC
TTGCTGAGTTTGGAGAATATATCCGCAAAGCCTTCCCTACAGTGTTCCACAGCAGCCTTGTCCAACATGA
AGTCGTGGCAAAGTATAGCCACCTGTTCACCATCCAAGGCTCAGACCCCAGTTTGCAGCCCTACATGCTG
ATGGCTCACATTGATGTGGTTCCTGCCCCGGAAGAAGGATGGGAGGTGCCCCCGTTCTCAGGCCTGGAAC
GCAATGGCTTCATCTATGGCCGGGGTGCGCTGGACAACAAAAACTCTGTGATGGCGATCCTGCATGCTTT
GGAGCTCCTGTTGATCAGAAACTACAGCCCCAAAAGATCTTTCTTCATTGCTTTGGGCCATGATGAGGAG
GTGTCCGGGGAAAAGGGGGCTCAGAAGATCTCAGCACTCTTACAGGCAAGGGGTGTCCAGCTAGCCTTCC
TTGTGGATGAAGGGAGCTTTATCTTGGAAGGCTTCATTCCAAACCTCGAGAAGCCAGTTGCCATGATTTC
AGTCACTGAGAAGGGTGCCCTTGACCTCATGCTGCAAGTAAACATGACTCCAGGCCACTCTTCAGCTCCC
CCAAAGGAGACAAGCATTGGCATTCTTTCTGCCGCTGTCAGCCGACTGGAGCAGACACCAATGCCGAATA
TGTTTGGAGGAGGGCCATTGAAGAAGACAATGAAGCTACTGGCAAATGAGTTTTCCTTCCCTATCAATAT
AGTCTTGAGAAACCTGTGGCTATTTCATCCCATTGTGAGCAGGATAATGGAGAGGAACCCCATAACAAAT
GCGCTGGTCCGAACTACCACAGCCCTCACCATGTTCAATGCAGGAATCAAGGTGAATGTCATCCCTCCAT
TGGCTCAGGCTACAATCAACTGCCGAATTCACCCTTCGCAGACAGTACATGAGGTCCTAGAACTTGTCAA
GAACACCGTGGCTGATGACAGAGTCCAGCTGCATGTGTTGAGATCCTTTGAACCCCTGCCCATCAGCCCC
TCTGATGACCAGGCCATGGGCTACCAGCTGCTTCAAGAGACCATACGATCTGTCTTCCCGGAAGTCGACA
TCGTCGTCCCCGGTATTTGTATTGCCAATACGGACACCCGACACTATGCCAACATCACCAATGGCATGTA
CCGGTTCAACCCCCTTCCCCTGAACCCTCAGGACTTCAGTGGTGTCCATGGAATCAATGAGAAAGTTTCC
GTTCAGAACTACCAGAACCAGGTGAAGTTCATCTTTGAGTTCATCCAAAATGCCGACACTTACAAAGAGC
CAGTTCCTCATCTGCATGAACTAACGCGTCCCAGATCTCCCACCGGTCCCGGATCCGACTACAAGGACGA
TGACGACAAGGAGCTGAAGACCGCGGCCGCGCATCATCACCATCACCATTAAAAGCTTATCGATAATCAA
CCTCTGGATTACAAAATTTGTGAAAGATTGACTGGTATTCTTAACTATGTTGCTCCTTTTACGCTATGTG
GATACGCTGCTTTAATGCCTTTGTATCATGCTATTGCTTCCCGTATGGCTTTCATTTTCTCCTCCTTGTA
TAAATCCTGGTTGCTGTCTCTTTATGAGGAGTTGTGGCCCGTTGTCAGGCAACGTGGCGTGGTGTGCACT
GTGTTTGCTGACGCAACCCCCACTGGTTGGGGCATTGCCACCACCTGTCAGCTCCTTTCCGGGACTTTCG
CTTTCCCCCTCCCTATTGCCACGGCGGAACTCATCGCCGCCTGCCTTGCCCGCTGCTGGACAGGGGCTCG
GCTGTTGGGCACTGACAATTCCGTGGTGTTGTCGGGGAAATCATCGTCCTTTCCTTGGCTGCTCGCCTGT
GTTGCCACCTGGATTCTGCGCGGGACGTCCTTCTGCTACGTCCCTTCGGCCCTCAATCCAGCGGACCTTC
CTTCCCGCGGCCTGCTGCCGGCTCTGCGGCCTCTTCCGCGTCTTCGCCTTCGCCCTCAGACGAGTCGGAT
CTCCCTTTGGGCCGCCTCCCCGCATCGATACCGTCGATGAGGATCCGATCTTTTTCCCTCTGCCAAAAAT
TATGGGGACATCATGAAGCCCCTTGAGCATCTGACTTCTGGCTAATAAAGGAAATTTATTTTCATTGCAA
TAGTGTGTTGGAATTTTTTGTGTCTCTCACTCGGAAGCAATTCGTTGATCTGAATTTCGACCACCCATAA
TACCCATTACCCTGGTAGATAAGTAGCATGGCGGGTTAATCATTAACTACAAGGAACCCCTAGTGATGGA
GTTGGCCACTCCCTCTCTGCGCGCTCGCTCGCTCACTGAGGCCGGGCGACCAAAGGTCGCCCGACGCCCG
GGCTTTGCCCGGGCGGCCTCAGTGAGCGAGCGAGCGCGCAGCCTTAATTAACCTAATTCACTGGCCGTCG
TTTTACAACGTCGTGACTGGGAAAACCCTGGCGTTACCCAACTTAATCGCCTTGCAGCACATCCCCCTTT
CGCCAGCTGGCGTAATAGCGAAGAGGCCCGCACCGATCGCCCTTCCCAACAGTTGCGCAGCCTGAATGGC
GAATGGG
[124 nt withheld, positions 4698-4821]
C
[91 nt withheld, positions 4823-4913]
A
[49 nt withheld, positions 4915-4963]
CCTTTGACGTTGGAGTCCACGTTCTTT
[37 nt withheld, positions 4991-5027]
ACCCTATCTCGGTCTATTCTTTTGATTTATAAGGGATTTTGCCGATTTCGGCCTATTGGTTAAAAAATGA
GCTGATTTAACAAAAATTTAACGCGAATTTTAACAAAATATTAACGCTTACAATTTAGGTGGCACTTTTC
GGGGAAATGTGCGCGGAACCCCTATTTGTTTATTTTTCTAAATACATTCAAATATGTATCCGCTCATGAG
ACAATAACCCTGATAAATGCTTCAATAATATTGAAAAAGGAAGAGTATGAGTATTCAACATTTCCGTGTC
GCCCTTATTCCCTTTTTTGCGGCATTTTGCCTTCCTGTTTTTGCTCACCCAGAAACGCTGGTGAAAGTAA
AAGATGCTGAAGATCAGTTGGGTGCACGAGTGGGTTACATCGAACTGGATCTCAACAGCGGTAAGATCCT
TGAGAGTTTTCGCCCCGAAGAACGTTTTCCAATGATGAGCACTTTTAAAGTTCTGCTATGTGGCGCGGTA
TTATCCCGTATTGACGCCGGGCAAGAGCAACTCGGTCGCCGCATACACTATTCTCAGAATGACTTGGTTG
AGTACTCACCAGTCACAGAAAAGCATCTTACGGATGGCATGACAGTAAGAGAATTATGCAGTGCTGCCAT
AACCATGAGTGATAACACTGCGGCCAACTTACTTCTGACAACGATCGGAGGACCGAAGGAGCTAACCGCT
TTTTTGCACAACATGGGGGATCATGTAACTCGCCTTGATCGTTGGGAACCGGAGCTGAATGAAGCCATAC
CAAACGACGAGCGTGACACCACGATGCCTGTAGCAATGGCAACAACGTTGCGCAAACTATTAACTGGCGA
ACTACTTACTCTAGCTTCCCGGCAACAATTAATAGACTGGATGGAGGCGGATAAAGTTGCAGGACCACTT
CTGCGCTCGGCCCTTCCGGCTGGCTGGTTTATTGCTGATAAATCTGGAGCCGGTGAGCGTGGGTCTCGCG
GTATCATTGCAGCACTGGGGCCAGATGGTAAGCCCTCCCGTATCGTAGTTATCTACACGACGGGGAGTCA
GGCAACTATGGATGAACGAAATAGACAGATCGCTGAGATAGGTGCCTCACTGATTAAGCATTGGTAACTG
TCAGACCAAGTTTACTCATATATACTTTAGATTGATTTAAAACTTCATTTTTAATTTAAAAGGATCTAGG
TGAAGATCCTTTTTGATAATCTCATGACCAAAATCCCTTAACGTGAGTTTTCGTTCCACTGAGCGTCAGA
CCCCGTAGAAAAGATCAAAGGATCTTCTTGAGATCCTTTTTTTCTGCGCGTAATCTGCTGCTTGCAAACA
AAAAAACCACCGCTACCAGCGGTGGTTTGTTTGCCGGATCAAGAGCTACCAACTCTTTTTCCGAAGGTAA
CTGGCTTCAGCAGAGCGCAGATACCAAATACTGTTCTTCTAGTGTAGCCGTAGTTAGGCCACCACTTCAA
GAACTCTGTAGCACCGCCTACATACCTCGCTCTGCTAATCCTGTTACCAGTGGCTGCTGCCAGTGGCGAT
AAGTCGTGTCTTACCGGGTTGGACTCAAGACGATAGTTACCGGATAAGGCGCAGCGGTCGGGCTGAACGG
GGGGTTCGTGCACACAGCCCAGCTTGGAGCGAACGACCTACACCGAACTGAGATACCTACAGCGTGAGCT
ATGAGAAAGCGCCACGCTTCCCGAAGGGAGAAAGGCGGACAGGTATCCGGTAAGCGGCAGGGTCGGAACA
GGAGAGCGCACGAGGGAGCTTCCAGGGGGAAACGCCTGGTATCTTTATAGTCCTGTCGGGTTTCGCCACC
TCTGACTTGAGCGTCGATTTTTGTGATGCTCGTCAGGGGGGCGGAGCCTATGGAAAAACGCCAGCAACGC
GGCCTTTTTACGGTTCCTGGCCTTTTGCTGGCCTTTTGCTCACATGTTCTTTCCTGCGTTATCCCCTGAT
TCTGTGGATAACCGTATTACCGCCTTTGAGTGAGCTGATACCGCTCGCCGCAGCCGAACGACCGAGCGCA
GCGAGTCAGTGAGCGAGGAAGCGGAAGAGCGCCCAATACGCAAACCGCCTCTCCCCGCGCGTTGGCCGAT
TCATTAATGCAGCTGGCACGACAGGTTTCCCGACTGGAAAGCGGGCAGTGAGCGCAACGCAATTAATGTG
AGTTAGCTCACTCATTAGGCACCCCAGGCTTTACACTTTATGCTTCCGGCTCGTATGTTGTGTGGAATTG
TGAGCGGATAACAATTTCACACAGGAAACAGCTATGACCATGATTACGCCAGATTTAATTAAGGCCTTAA
TTAGG
Features (pLannotate 1.2.2; 18 found; start..end, strand, type, name):
    204..583     +  enhancer       CMV enhancer: human cytomegalovirus immediate early enhancer
    585..862     +  promoter       chicken β-actin promoter: No description available
    863..1879    +  intron         chimeric intron: chimera between introns from chicken β-actin and rabbit β-globin
   1877..1933    +  CDS            HBB (fragment): HBB_LEPEU - Experimental evidence at protein level: Swiss-Prot protein existence level 1. Involved in oxygen transport from the lung to the various peripheral tissues. From Lepus europaeus (European hare).
   1945..3453    +  CDS            Pm20d1: P20D1_MOUSE - Experimental evidence at protein level: Swiss-Prot protein existence level 1. Secreted enzyme that regulates the endogenous N-fatty acyl amino acid (NAAs) tissue and circulating levels by functioning as a bidirectional NAA synthase/hydrolase. It condenses free fatty acids and free amino acids to generate NAAs and bidirectionally catalyzes the reverse hydrolysis reaction (PubMed:27374330, PubMed:29533650, PubMed:29967167, PubMed:32271712, PubMed:32402239) (Probable). Some of these NAAs stimulate oxidative metabolism via mitochondrial uncoupling, increasing energy expenditure in a
   3565..4153    +  misc_feature   WPRE: woodchuck hepatitis virus posttranscriptional regulatory element
   4244..4299    +  polyA_signal   β-globin poly(A) signal: rabbit β-globin polyadenylation signal (Gil and Proudfoot, 1987)
   4392..4522    +  repeat_region  AAV2 ITR (fragment): inverted terminal repeat of adeno-associated virus serotype 2 inverted
   4536..4693    +  CDS            lacZα (fragment): LacZα fragment of β-galactosidase; lacZ fragment
   4698..5126    +  rep_origin     f1 ori (sequence partly withheld): f1 bacteriophage origin of replication; arrow indicates direction of (+) strand synthesis
   5179..5283    +  promoter       AmpR promoter: bla
   5284..6144    +  CDS            AmpR: β-lactamase; bla; confers resistance to ampicillin, carbenicillin, and related antibiotics
   6315..6903    +  rep_origin     ori: high-copy-number ColE1/pMB1/pBR322/pUC origin of replication
   7086..7178    +  CDS            lacI (fragment): lac repressor; lacI; The lac repressor binds to the lac operator to inhibit transcription in E. coli. This inhibition can be relieved by adding lactose or isopropyl-β-D-thiogalactopyranoside (IPTG).
   7191..7212    +  protein_bind   CAP binding site: CAP binding activates transcription in the presence of cAMP. E. coli catabolite activator protein
   7227..7257    +  promoter       lac promoter: promoter for the E. coli lac operon
   7265..7281    +  protein_bind   lac operator: The lac repressor binds to the lac operator to inhibit transcription in E. coli. This inhibition can be relieved by adding lactose or isopropyl-β-D-thiogalactopyranoside (IPTG). lac repressor encoded by lacI
   7342..130     -  repeat_region  AAV2 ITR (fragment) (across the origin): inverted terminal repeat of adeno-associated virus serotype 2 inverted
