[The description below was written by a language model from this plasmid's Addgene catalogue record and pLannotate feature annotations shown in this document.]
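Description:
pENN.AAV.CB7.CI.PM20D1-flag.WPRE.rBG is an adeno-associated virus transfer (cis) plasmid of about 7.3 kb, built on the Penn Vector Core pENN.AAV.CB7.CI backbone, for expressing mouse PM20D1 in mammalian cells or tissues after packaging into recombinant AAV. It is propagated in E. coli through a high-copy ColE1/pUC-type origin with ampicillin selection (AmpR under its own bla promoter). The backbone also carries an f1 phage origin and remnants of a lac cloning region (lacZα and lacI fragments, CAP site, lac promoter and operator). A recombination-deficient growth strain is listed, consistent with the need to keep the repeat-rich ITRs intact.

The expression cassette is flanked by two AAV2 inverted terminal repeats, which define the segment that is replicated and packaged when rep/cap and helper functions are supplied in trans. Transcription is driven by the CB7 arrangement: the CMV immediate-early enhancer fused to the chicken β-actin promoter, followed by a chimeric chicken β-actin/rabbit β-globin intron. The short HBB fragment annotated at its end most likely reflects β-globin exon sequence from that element. The roughly 1.5 kb Pm20d1 coding sequence was inserted between PstI and HindIII sites. The catalogue record lists C-terminal Flag and 6xHis tags, although these are not separately annotated in the feature table. Downstream, a WPRE enhances transcript stability and expression, and a rabbit β-globin polyadenylation signal terminates the message.

PM20D1 is a secreted enzyme that bidirectionally synthesises and hydrolyses N-fatty acyl amino acids. The construct allows strong, broadly active viral overexpression of an epitope-tagged form, and the associated publication title points to in vivo metabolomic annotation of enzyme function.
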