Addgene plasmid #132682: pENN.AAV.CB7.CI.PM20D1-flag.WPRE.rBG
Purpose: AAV plasmid encoding mouse PM20D1 with C-terminal flag tag
Depositing lab: Jonathan Long. Depositing organization: Stanford University. Publication: Family-wide Annotation of Enzymatic Pathways by Parallel In Vivo Metabolomics. Kim JT, Li VL, Terrell SM, Fischer CR, Long JZ. Cell Chem Biol. 2019 Nov 21;26(11):1623-1629.e3. doi: 10.1016/j.chembiol.2019.09.009. Epub 2019 Oct 3. PubMed 31587987.
Backbone
  Vector backbone: pENN.AAV.CB7.CI.insert.WPRE.rBG
  Backbone manufacturer: Penn Vector Core
  Backbone size w/o insert (bp): 5700
  Total vector size (bp): 7300
  Vector type: AAV
Growth in bacteria
  Bacterial resistance: Ampicillin, 100 μg/mL
  Growth temperature: 37°C
  Growth strain: NEB Stable
  Copy number: High Copy
Gene/Insert
  Gene/Insert name: Peptidase M20 domain containing 1 (alt name: PM20D1)
  Species: M. musculus (mouse)
  Insert size (bp): 1600
  Entrez Gene: Pm20d1 (a.k.a. 4732466D17Rik, AI098026)
  Promoter: Chicken b-actin
  Tag / fusion protein: Flag (C terminal on insert); 6xHIS (C terminal on insert)
  Cloning method: Restriction Enzyme; 5′ cloning site PstI (not destroyed); 3′ cloning site HindIII (not destroyed)
  Sequencing primers: 5′ n/a; 3′ WPRE-R, CATAGCGTAAAAGGAGCAACA
Terms and licenses: Academic/Nonprofit Terms; Industry Terms: Not Available to Industry
How to cite: pENN.AAV.CB7.CI.PM20D1-flag.WPRE.rBG was a gift from Jonathan Long (Addgene plasmid # 132682 ; http://n2t.net/addgene:132682 ; RRID:Addgene_132682)
